Addgene plasmid #126158: pBbE13c-RFP
Purpose: Constitutive expression vector for Escherichia coli. BglBrick compatible.
Depositing lab: Nigel Scrutton. Depositing organization: University of Manchester. Publication: SelProm: A Queryable and Predictive Expression Vector Selection Tool for Escherichia coli. Jervis AJ, Carbonell P, Taylor S, Sung R, Dunstan MS, Robinson CJ, Breitling R, Takano E, Scrutton NS. ACS Synth Biol. 2019 Mar 18. doi: 10.1021/acssynbio.8b00399. PubMed 30870592.
Backbone
  Vector backbone: pBb
  Backbone size w/o insert (bp): 2181
  Vector type: Bacterial Expression, Synthetic Biology
Growth in bacteria
  Bacterial resistance: Chloramphenicol, 25 μg/mL
  Growth temperature: 37°C
  Growth strain: DH5alpha
  Copy number: High Copy
Gene/Insert
  Gene/Insert name: RFP
  Species: Synthetic
  Insert size (bp): 678
  Promoter: J23102
  Cloning method: Unknown
  Sequencing primers: 5′ GGTAGTGATCTTATTTCATTATGGTG
Terms and licenses: Academic/Nonprofit Terms; Industry Terms: Not Available to Industry
Depositor comments: Growth can be poor due to high strength promoter driving RFP. Cloning method was In-Fusion.
How to cite: pBbE13c-RFP was a gift from Nigel Scrutton (Addgene plasmid # 126158 ; http://n2t.net/addgene:126158 ; RRID:Addgene_126158)
