[The description below was written by a language model from this plasmid's Addgene catalogue record and pLannotate feature annotations shown in this document.]
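Description:
pBbE13c-RFP is a small bacterial expression plasmid of the pBb (BglBrick-compatible) vector family, intended for constitutive gene expression in Escherichia coli and for synthetic biology work. It replicates from a high-copy ColE1/pMB1-type origin and is selected with chloramphenicol. Resistance comes from the cat gene (chloramphenicol acetyltransferase), which is expressed from its native cat promoter and followed by the phage lambda t0 terminator. The catalogue lists a backbone of about 2.2 kb and a 678 bp insert, whereas the sequenced record is 2,645 nt, slightly shorter than the sum of those two figures.

The payload is a synthetic RFP coding sequence, identified in the annotation as mRFP1, the monomeric DsRed derivative. According to the catalogue, it is driven by the constitutive promoter J23102. The automated feature table instead labels the promoter region as a fragment of the J23119(SpeI) promoter. This most likely reflects the close sequence similarity among members of that constitutive promoter series, so the depositor's assignment of J23102 should be taken as the stated identity. Downstream of the reporter lie two terminators in tandem, rrnB T1 and the phage T7 early terminator T7Te, which insulate the rest of the plasmid from read-through transcription.

Because no inducer or repressor is involved, RFP is produced continuously, giving a fluorescent readout of promoter and vector strength. The reporter can also serve as a placeholder to be exchanged for a gene of interest using the BglBrick format. The depositor notes that the strong promoter on a high-copy backbone can burden the host and lead to poor growth. The plasmid was assembled by In-Fusion cloning and belongs to a set of vectors characterised for expression vector selection in E. coli.
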