Features (pLannotate 1.2.2; 8 found; start..end, strand, type, name):
      1..25      +  promoter       J23119(SpeI) promoter (fragment): bacterial promoter (Registry of Standard Biological Parts BBa J23119) modified to end with an SpeI site
     81..758     +  CDS            mRFP1: monomeric derivative of DsRed (Campbell et al., 2002)
    791..862     +  terminator     rrnB T1 terminator: transcription terminator T1 from the E. coli rrnB gene
    878..905     +  terminator     T7Te terminator: phage T7 early transcription terminator
   1063..1651    -  rep_origin     ori: high-copy-number ColE1/pMB1/pBR322/pUC origin of replication
   1739..1833    -  terminator     lambda t0 terminator: transcription terminator from phage lambda
   1857..2513    -  CDS            cat: CAT_ECOLX - Experimental evidence at protein level: Swiss-Prot protein existence level 1. This enzyme is an effector of chloramphenicol resistance in bacteria. From Escherichia coli. This protein is used as a marker in many commonly used cloning vectors, such as pACYC184.
   2514..2616    -  promoter       cat promoter: promoter of the E. coli cat gene encoding chloramphenicol acetyltransferase
>Addgene plasmid #126158 | pBbE13c-RFP | addgene full sequence | sequence record 330516 | Addgene NGS Result
TTGACAGCTAGCTCAGTCCTAGGTACTGTGCTAGCAGGTTTAATCGAATTCAAAAGATCTTTTAAGAAGG
AGATATACATATGGCGAGTAGCGAAGACGTTATCAAAGAGTTCATGCGTTTCAAAGTTCGTATGGAAGGT
TCCGTTAACGGTCACGAGTTCGAAATCGAAGGTGAAGGTGAAGGTCGTCCGTACGAAGGTACCCAGACCG
CTAAACTGAAAGTTACCAAAGGTGGTCCGCTGCCGTTCGCTTGGGACATCCTGTCCCCGCAGTTCCAGTA
CGGTTCCAAAGCTTACGTTAAACACCCGGCTGACATCCCGGACTACCTGAAACTGTCCTTCCCGGAAGGT
TTCAAATGGGAACGTGTTATGAACTTCGAAGACGGTGGTGTTGTTACCGTTACCCAGGACTCCTCCCTGC
AAGACGGTGAGTTCATCTACAAAGTTAAACTGCGTGGTACCAACTTCCCGTCCGACGGTCCGGTTATGCA
GAAAAAAACCATGGGTTGGGAAGCTTCCACCGAACGTATGTACCCGGAAGACGGTGCTCTGAAAGGTGAA
ATCAAAATGCGTCTGAAACTGAAAGACGGTGGTCACTACGACGCTGAAGTTAAAACCACCTACATGGCTA
AAAAACCGGTTCAGCTGCCGGGTGCTTACAAAACCGACATCAAACTGGACATCACCTCCCACAACGAAGA
CTACACCATCGTTGAACAGTACGAACGTGCTGAAGGTCGTCACTCCACCGGTGCTTAAGGATCCAAACTC
GAGTAAGGATCTCCAGGCATCAAATAAAACGAAAGGCTCAGTCGAAAGACTGGGCCTTTCGTTTTATCTG
TTGTTTGTCGGTGAACGCTCTCTACTAGAGTCACACTGGCTCACCTTCGGGTGGGCCTTTCTGCGTTTAT
ACCTAGGGCGTTCGGCTGCGGCGAGCGGTATCAGCTCACTCAAAGGCGGTAATACGGTTATCCACAGAAT
CAGGGGATAACGCAGGAAAGAACATGTGAGCAAAAGGCCAGCAAAAGGCCAGGAACCGTAAAAAGGCCGC
GTTGCTGGCGTTTTTCCATAGGCTCCGCCCCCCTGACGAGCATCACAAAAATCGACGCTCAAGTCAGAGG
TGGCGAAACCCGACAGGACTATAAAGATACCAGGCGTTTCCCCCTGGAAGCTCCCTCGTGCGCTCTCCTG
TTCCGACCCTGCCGCTTACCGGATACCTGTCCGCCTTTCTCCCTTCGGGAAGCGTGGCGCTTTCTCATAG
CTCACGCTGTAGGTATCTCAGTTCGGTGTAGGTCGTTCGCTCCAAGCTGGGCTGTGTGCACGAACCCCCC
GTTCAGCCCGACCGCTGCGCCTTATCCGGTAACTATCGTCTTGAGTCCAACCCGGTAAGACACGACTTAT
CGCCACTGGCAGCAGCCACTGGTAACAGGATTAGCAGAGCGAGGTATGTAGGCGGTGCTACAGAGTTCTT
GAAGTGGTGGCCTAACTACGGCTACACTAGAAGGACAGTATTTGGTATCTGCGCTCTGCTGAAGCCAGTT
ACCTTCGGAAAAAGAGTTGGTAGCTCTTGATCCGGCAAACAAACCACCGCTGGTAGCGGTGGTTTTTTTG
TTTGCAAGCAGCAGATTACGCGCAGAAAAAAAGGATCTCAAGAAGATCCTTTGATCTTTTCTACGGGGTC
TGACGCTCAGTGGAACGAAAACTCACGTTAAGGGATTTTGGTCATGACTAGTGCTTGGATTCTCACCAAT
AAAAAACGCCCGGCGGCAACCGAGCGTTCTGAACAAATCCAGATGGAGTTCTGAGGTCATTACTGGATCT
ATCAACAGGAGTCCAAGCGAGCTCGATATCAAATTACGCCCCGCCCTGCCACTCATCGCAGTACTGTTGT
AATTCATTAAGCATTCTGCCGACATGGAAGCCATCACAAACGGCATGATGAACCTGAATCGCCAGCGGCA
TCAGCACCTTGTCGCCTTGCGTATAATATTTGCCCATGGTGAAAACGGGGGCGAAGAAGTTGTCCATATT
GGCCACGTTTAAATCAAAACTGGTGAAACTCACCCAGGGATTGGCTGAGACGAAAAACATATTCTCAATA
AACCCTTTAGGGAAATAGGCCAGGTTTTCACCGTAACACGCCACATCTTGCGAATATATGTGTAGAAACT
GCCGGAAATCGTCGTGGTATTCACTCCAGAGCGATGAAAACGTTTCAGTTTGCTCATGGAAAACGGTGTA
ACAAGGGTGAACACTATCCCATATCACCAGCTCACCGTCTTTCATTGCCATACGAAATTCCGGATGAGCA
TTCATCAGGCGGGCAAGAATGTGAATAAAGGCCGGATAAAACTTGTGCTTATTTTTCTTTACGGTCTTTA
AAAAGGCCGTAATATCCAGCTGAACGGTCTGGTTATAGGTACATTGAGCAACTGACTGAAATGCCTCAAA
ATGTTCTTTACGATGCCATTGGGATATATCAACGGTGGTATATCCAGTGATTTTTTTCTCCATTTTAGCT
TCCTTAGCTCCTGAAAATCTCGATAACTCAAAAAATACGCCCGGTAGTGATCTTATTTCATTATGGTGAA
AGTTGGAACCTCTTACGTGCCGATCAACGTCTCATTTTCGCCAGATATCGACGTC
